Addgene plasmid #189640: pRPS5A-PTP-3Xflag
Purpose: (Empty Backbone) sTALED for plants
Depositing lab: Jin-Soo Kim. Depositing organization: Institute for Basic Science. Publication: Targeted A-to-G base editing of chloroplast DNA in plants. Mok YG, Hong S, Bae SJ, Cho SI, Kim JS. Nat Plants. 2022 Dec 1. doi: 10.1038/s41477-022-01279-8. PubMed 36456803.
Backbone
  Vector backbone: pBAtC
  Vector type: Plant Expression
  Selectable markers: Basta
Growth in bacteria
  Bacterial resistance: Spectinomycin, 50 μg/mL
  Growth temperature: 37°C
  Growth strain: DH5alpha
  Copy number: Unknown
Terms and licenses: Academic/Nonprofit Terms; Industry Terms: Not Available to Industry
How to cite: pRPS5A-PTP-3Xflag was a gift from Jin-Soo Kim (Addgene plasmid # 189640 ; http://n2t.net/addgene:189640 ; RRID:Addgene_189640)
