[The description below was written by a language model from this plasmid's Addgene catalogue record and pLannotate feature annotations shown in this document.]
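Description:
pRPS5A-PTP-3Xflag is an empty plant expression backbone built on the binary vector pBAtC, intended as the receiving vector for split TALE-linked deaminase (sTALED) constructs used in A-to-G base editing of chloroplast DNA in plants. It carries the elements typical of an Agrobacterium T-DNA binary plasmid. The pVS1 oriV with its RepA replication and StaA stability genes supports maintenance in Agrobacterium. A ColE1/pMB1-type origin and the pBR322 bom region support propagation in E. coli. Bacterial selection is by spectinomycin through an aadA (SmR) gene, next to remnants of a class 1 integron promoter and a gentamicin-resistance gene fragment.

Nopaline-type left and right border repeats delimit the T-DNA. Near the left border, a NOS promoter–bar–NOS terminator cassette provides phosphinothricin (Basta) resistance for selecting transformed plants. The expression cassette begins after an attB4 Gateway site. The roughly 1.6 kb that follow are not annotated as a promoter. Instead they contain fragments matching the Arabidopsis HST gene, which may be neighbouring genomic sequence carried along with the RPS5A promoter named in the plasmid title, though the record does not confirm this. Downstream lies a fragment of Arabidopsis chloroplast RecA, most plausibly the plastid transit peptide ("PTP") that directs fusion proteins into chloroplasts. It is joined directly to a 3xFLAG epitope tag for detection and is followed by a partial CaMV polyadenylation signal. No TALE array or deaminase is present. Users would presumably insert these downstream of the tag to produce chloroplast-targeted, FLAG-tagged editor halves, but the record does not describe the cloning site or strategy.
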