Features (pLannotate 1.2.2; 22 found; start..end, strand, type, name):
      5..25      -  protein_bind   attB4: mutant version of attB; core recombination site for the Gateway® BP reaction BP Clonase™
     59..430     +  CDS            HST (fragment): HSTC_ARATH - Also known as HPT2, VTE2-2. Experimental evidence at protein level: Swiss-Prot protein existence level 1. Involved in the synthesis of plastoquinone-9. Can use both homogentisic acid and 2,5-dihydroxyphenylacetic acid gamma-lactone as prenyl acceptors, and solanesyl diphosphate > farnesyl diphosphate > geranylgeranyl diphosphate >> phytyl diphosphate as prenyl donors. Do not catalyze the decardoxylation of homogentisate uncoupled from prenylation. From Arabidopsis thaliana (Mouse-ear cress).
    582..665     +  CDS            HST (fragment): HSTC_ARATH - Also known as HPT2, VTE2-2. Experimental evidence at protein level: Swiss-Prot protein existence level 1. Involved in the synthesis of plastoquinone-9. Can use both homogentisic acid and 2,5-dihydroxyphenylacetic acid gamma-lactone as prenyl acceptors, and solanesyl diphosphate > farnesyl diphosphate > geranylgeranyl diphosphate >> phytyl diphosphate as prenyl donors. Do not catalyze the decardoxylation of homogentisate uncoupled from prenylation. From Arabidopsis thaliana (Mouse-ear cress).
    931..1005    +  CDS            HST (fragment): HSTC_ARATH - Also known as HPT2, VTE2-2. Experimental evidence at protein level: Swiss-Prot protein existence level 1. Involved in the synthesis of plastoquinone-9. Can use both homogentisic acid and 2,5-dihydroxyphenylacetic acid gamma-lactone as prenyl acceptors, and solanesyl diphosphate > farnesyl diphosphate > geranylgeranyl diphosphate >> phytyl diphosphate as prenyl donors. Do not catalyze the decardoxylation of homogentisate uncoupled from prenylation. From Arabidopsis thaliana (Mouse-ear cress).
   1695..1856    +  CDS            RECA (fragment): RECAC_ARATH - Experimental evidence at transcript level: Swiss-Prot protein existence level 2. Involved in recombination ability and DNA strand transfer activity. From Arabidopsis thaliana (Mouse-ear cress).
   1857..1922    +  CDS            3xFLAG: three tandem FLAG® epitope tags, followed by an enterokinase cleavage site
   2025..2184    +  polyA_signal   CaMV poly(A) signal (fragment): cauliflower mosaic virus polyadenylation signal
   2278..2302    +  misc_feature   RB T-DNA repeat: right border repeat from nopaline C58 T-DNA
   2672..3073    +  CDS            Y4CG_SINFN (fragment): Protein inferred from homology: Swiss-Prot protein existence level 3. From Sinorhizobium fredii (strain NBRC 101917 / NGR234).
   3633..4262    +  CDS            pVS1 StaA: stability protein from the Pseudomonas plasmid pVS1 (Heeb et al., 2000)
   4691..5764    +  CDS            pVS1 RepA: replication protein from the Pseudomonas plasmid pVS1 (Heeb et al., 2000)
   5830..6024    +  rep_origin     pVS1 oriV: origin of replication for the Pseudomonas plasmid pVS1 (Heeb et al., 2000)
   6227..6266    +  CDS            rop (fragment): Rop protein, which maintains plasmids at low copy number; rop
   6368..6508    +  misc_feature   bom: basis of mobility region from pBR322
   6694..7282    -  rep_origin     ori: high-copy-number ColE1/pMB1/pBR322/pUC origin of replication
   7528..8315    -  CDS            SmR (fragment): aminoglycoside adenylyltransferase (Murphy, 1985); aadA; confers resistance to spectinomycin and streptomycin
   8326..8382    -  CDS            GmR (fragment): gentamycin acetyltransferase; aacC1; confers resistance to gentamycin
   8558..8581    -  promoter       Pc promoter (fragment): intI1 (promoter lies within the coding sequence); class 1 integron promoter
   8840..8864    +  misc_feature   LB T-DNA repeat: left border repeat from nopaline C58 T-DNA
   8957..9209    -  terminator     NOS terminator: nopaline synthase terminator and poly(A) signal
   9232..9780    -  CDS            bar: PAT_STRHY - Experimental evidence at protein level: Swiss-Prot protein existence level 1. Inactivates phosphinothricin (PPT) by transfer of an acetyl group from acetyl CoA. Can also acetylate demethylphosphinothricin but not PTT or glutamate. This enzyme is an effector of phosphinothricin tripeptide (PTT or bialaphos) resistance. From Streptomyces hygroscopicus. Introduced by genetic manipulation and expressed in glufosinate-tolerant maize by Dekalb Genetics.
   9822..10001   -  promoter       NOS promoter: nopaline synthase promoter
>Addgene plasmid #189640 | pRPS5A-PTP-3Xflag | addgene full sequence | sequence record 370908 | Addgene NGS Result
CGTTCAACTTTTCTATACAAAGTTGAAGATCTGACTCAACTTTTGATTCGCTATTTGCAGTGCACCTGTG
GCGTTCATCACATCTTTTGTGACACTGTTTGCACTGGTCATTGCTATTACAAAGGACCTTCCTGATGTTG
AAGGAGATCGAAAGTAAGTAACTGCACGCATAACCATTTTCTTTCCGCTCTTTGGCTCAATCCATTTGAC
AGTCAAAGACAATGTTTAACCAGCTCCGTTTGATATATTGTCTTTATGTGTTTGTTCAAGCATGTTTAGT
TAATCATGCCTTTGATTGATCTTGAATAGGTTCCAAATATCAACCCTGGCAACAAAACTTGGAGTGAGAA
ACATTGCATTCCTCGGTTCTGGACTTCTGCTAGTAAATTATGTTTCAGCCATATCACTAGCTTTCTACAT
GCCTCAGGTGAATTCATCTATTTCCGTCTTAACTATTTCGGTTAATTAAAGCACGAACACCATTACTGCA
TGTAGAAGCTTGATAAACTATCGCCACCAATTTATTTTTGTTGCGATATTGTTACTTTCCTCAGTATGCA
GCTTTGAAAAGACCAACCCTCTTATCCTTTAACAATGAACAGGTTTTTAGAGGTAGCTTGATGATTCCTG
CACATGTGATCTTGGCTTCAGGCTTAATTTTCCAGGTAAAGCATTATGAGATACTCTTATATCTCTTACA
TACTTTTGAGATAATGCACAAGAACTTCATAACTATATGCTTTAGTTTCTGCATTTGACACTGCCAAATT
CATTAATCTCTAATATCTTTGTTGTTGATCTTTGGTAGACATGGGTACTAGAAAAAGCAAACTACACCAA
GGTAAAATACTTTTGTACAAACATAAACTCGTTATCACGGAACATCAATGGAGTGTATATCTAACGGAGT
GTAGAAACATTTGATTATTGCAGGAAGCTATCTCAGGATATTATCGGTTTATATGGAATCTCTTCTACGC
AGAGTATCTGTTATTCCCCTTCCTCTAGCTTTCAATTTCATGGTGAGGATATGCAGTTTTCTTTGTATAT
CATTCTTCTTCTTCTTTGTAGCTTGGAGTCAAAATCGGTTCCTTCATGTACATACATCAAGGATATGTCC
TTCTGAATTTTTATATCTTGCAATAAAAATGCTTGTACCAATTGAAACACCAGCTTTTTGAGTTCTATGA
TCACTGACTTGGTTCTAACCAAAAAAAAAAAAATGTTTAATTTACATATCTAAAAGTAGGTTTAGGGAAA
CCTAAACAGTAAAATATTTGTATATTATTCGAATTTCACTCATCATAAAAACTTAAATTGCACCATAAAA
TTTTGTTTTACTATTAATGATGTAATTTGTGTAACTTAAGATAAAAATAATATTCCGTAAGTTAACCGGC
TAAAACCACGTATAAACCAGGGAACCTGTTAAACCGGTTCTTTACTGGATAAAGAAATGAAAGCCCATGT
AGACAGCTCCATTAGAGCCCAAACCCTAAATTTCTCATCTATATAAAAGGAGTGACATTAGGGTTTTTGT
TCGTCCTCTTAAAGCTTCTCGTTTTCTCTGCCGTCTCTCTCATTCGCGCGACGCAAACGATCTTCAGGTG
ATCTTCTTTCTCCAAATCCTCTCTCATAACTCTGATTTCGTACTTGTGTATTTGAGCTCACGCTCTGTTT
CTCTCACCACAGCCATGGATTCACAGCTAGTCTTGTCTCTGAAGCTGAATCCAAGCTTCACTCCTCTTTC
TCCTCTCTTCCCTTTCACTCCATGTTCTTCTTTTTCGCCGTCGCTCCGGTTTTCTTCTTGCTACTCCCGC
CGCCTCTATTCTCCGGTTACCGTCTACGCCGCGAAGGACTACAAAGACCATGACGGTGATTATAAAGATC
ATGACATCGATTACAAGGATGACGATGACAAGCCCGGGTCAGGATCCTCTGGTACCTGATAATCGATATC
CCGCGGCCATGCTAGAGTCCGCAAAAATCACCAGTCTCTCTCTACAAATCTATCTCTCTCTATTTTTCTC
CAGAATAATGTGTGAGTAGTTCCCAGATAAGGGAATTAGGGTTCTTATAGGGTTTCGCTCATGTGTTGAG
CATATAAGAAACCCTTAGTATGTATTTGTATTTGTAAAATACTTCTATCAATAAAATTTCTAATTCCTAA
AACCAAAATCCAGTGACCTGCAGGCATGCGACGTCCGTCGGGCCCAAGCTTAGCTTGAGCTTGGATCAGA
TTGTCGTTTCCCGCCTTCAGTTTAAACTATCAGTGTTTGACAGGATATATTGGCGGGTAAACCTAAGAGA
AAAGAGCGTTTATTAGAATAATCGGATATTTAAAAGGGCGTGAAAAGGTTTATCCGTTCGTCCATTTGTA
TGTGCATGCCAACCACAGGGTTCCCCTCGGGATCAAAGTACTTTAAAGTACTTTAAAGTACTTTAAAGTA
CTTTGATCCAACCCCTCCGCTGCTATAGTGCAGTCGGCTTCTGACGTTCAGTGCAGCCGTCTTCTGAAAA
CGACATGTCGCACAAGTCCTAAGTTACGCGACAGGCTGCCGCCCTGCCCTTTTCCTGGCGTTTTCTTGTC
GCGTGTTTTAGTCGCATAAAGTAGAATACTTGCGACTAGAACCGGAGACATTACGCCATGAACAAGAGCG
CCGCCGCTGGCCTGCTGGGCTATGCCCGCGTCAGCACCGACGACCAGGACTTGACCAACCAACGGGCCGA
ACTGCACGCGGCCGGCTGCACCAAGCTGTTTTCCGAGAAGATCACCGGCACCAGGCGCGACCGCCCGGAG
CTGGCCAGGATGCTTGACCACCTACGCCCTGGCGACGTTGTGACAGTGACCAGGCTAGACCGCCTGGCCC
GCAGCACCCGCGACCTACTGGACATTGCCGAGCGCATCCAGGAGGCCGGCGCGGGCCTGCGTAGCCTGGC
AGAGCCGTGGGCCGACACCACCACGCCGGCCGGCCGCATGGTGTTGACCGTGTTCGCCGGCATTGCCGAG
TTCGAGCGTTCCCTAATCATCGACCGCACCCGGAGCGGGCGCGAGGCCGCCAAGGCCCGAGGCGTGAAGT
TTGGCCCCCGCCCTACCCTCACCCCGGCACAGATCGCGCACGCCCGCGAGCTGATCGACCAGGAAGGCCG
CACCGTGAAAGAGGCGGCTGCACTGCTTGGCGTGCATCGCTCGACCCTGTACCGCGCACTTGAGCGCAGC
GAGGAAGTGACGCCCACCGAGGCCAGGCGGCGCGGTGCCTTCCGTGAGGACGCATTGACCGAGGCCGACG
CCCTGGCGGCCGCCGAGAATGAACGCCAAGAGGAACAAGCATGAAACCGCACCAGGACGGCCAGGACGAA
CCGTTTTTCATTACCGAAGAGATCGAGGCGGAGATGATCGCGGCCGGGTACGTGTTCGAGCCGCCCGCGC
ACGTCTCAACCGTGCGGCTGCATGAAATCCTGGCCGGTTTGTCTGATGCCAAGCTGGCGGCCTGGCCGGC
CAGCTTGGCCGCTGAAGAAACCGAGCGCCGCCGTCTAAAAAGGTGATGTGTATTTGAGTAAAACAGCTTG
CGTCATGCGGTCGCTGCGTATATGATGCGATGAGTAAATAAACAAATACGCAAGGGGAACGCATGAAGGT
TATCGCTGTACTTAACCAGAAAGGCGGGTCAGGCAAGACGACCATCGCAACCCATCTAGCCCGCGCCCTG
CAACTCGCCGGGGCCGATGTTCTGTTAGTCGATTCCGATCCCCAGGGCAGTGCCCGCGATTGGGCGGCCG
TGCGGGAAGATCAACCGCTAACCGTTGTCGGCATCGACCGCCCGACGATTGACCGCGACGTGAAGGCCAT
CGGCCGGCGCGACTTCGTAGTGATCGACGGAGCGCCCCAGGCGGCGGACTTGGCTGTGTCCGCGATCAAG
GCAGCCGACTTCGTGCTGATTCCGGTGCAGCCAAGCCCTTACGACATATGGGCCACCGCCGACCTGGTGG
AGCTGGTTAAGCAGCGCATTGAGGTCACGGATGGAAGGCTACAAGCGGCCTTTGTCGTGTCGCGGGCGAT
CAAAGGCACGCGCATCGGCGGTGAGGTTGCCGAGGCGCTGGCCGGGTACGAGCTGCCCATTCTTGAGTCC
CGTATCACGCAGCGCGTGAGCTACCCAGGCACTGCCGCCGCCGGCACAACCGTTCTTGAATCAGAACCCG
AGGGCGACGCTGCCCGCGAGGTCCAGGCGCTGGCCGCTGAAATTAAATCAAAACTCATTTGAGTTAATGA
GGTAAAGAGAAAATGAGCAAAAGCACAAACACGCTAAGTGCCGGCCGTCCGAGCGCACGCAGCAGCAAGG
CTGCAACGTTGGCCAGCCTGGCAGACACGCCAGCCATGAAGCGGGTCAACTTTCAGTTGCCGGCGGAGGA
TCACACCAAGCTGAAGATGTACGCGGTACGCCAAGGCAAGACCATTACCGAGCTGCTATCTGAATACATC
GCGCAGCTACCAGAGTAAATGAGCAAATGAATAAATGAGTAGATGAATTTTAGCGGCTAAAGGAGGCGGC
ATGGAAAATCAAGAACAACCAGGCACCGACGCCGTGGAATGCCCCATGTGTGGAGGAACGGGCGGTTGGC
CAGGCGTAAGCGGCTGGGTTGTCTGCCGGCCCTGCAATGGCACTGGAACCCCCAAGCCCGAGGAATCGGC
GTGAGCGGTCGCAAACCATCCGGCCCGGTACAAATCGGCGCGGCGCTGGGTGATGACCTGGTGGAGAAGT
TGAAGGCCGCGCAGGCCGCCCAGCGGCAACGCATCGAGGCAGAAGCACGCCCCGGTGAATCGTGGCAAGC
GGCCGCTGATCGAATCCGCAAAGAATCCCGGCAACCGCCGGCAGCCGGTGCGCCGTCGATTAGGAAGCCG
CCCAAGGGCGACGAGCAACCAGATTTTTTCGTTCCGATGCTCTATGACGTGGGCACCCGCGATAGTCGCA
GCATCATGGACGTGGCCGTTTTCCGTCTGTCGAAGCGTGACCGACGAGCTGGCGAGGTGATCCGCTACGA
GCTTCCAGACGGGCACGTAGAGGTTTCCGCAGGGCCGGCCGGCATGGCCAGTGTGTGGGATTACGACCTG
GTACTGATGGCGGTTTCCCATCTAACCGAATCCATGAACCGATACCGGGAAGGGAAGGGAGACAAGCCCG
GCCGCGTGTTCCGTCCACACGTTGCGGACGTACTCAAGTTCTGCCGGCGAGCCGATGGCGGAAAGCAGAA
AGACGACCTGGTAGAAACCTGCATTCGGTTAAACACCACGCACGTTGCCATGCAGCGTACGAAGAAGGCC
AAGAACGGCCGCCTGGTGACGGTATCCGAGGGTGAAGCCTTGATTAGCCGCTACAAGATCGTAAAGAGCG
AAACCGGGCGGCCGGAGTACATCGAGATCGAGCTAGCTGATTGGATGTACCGCGAGATCACAGAAGGCAA
GAACCCGGACGTGCTGACGGTTCACCCCGATTACTTTTTGATCGATCCCGGCATCGGCCGTTTTCTCTAC
CGCCTGGCACGCCGCGCCGCAGGCAAGGCAGAAGCCAGATGGTTGTTCAAGACGATCTACGAACGCAGTG
GCAGCGCCGGAGAGTTCAAGAAGTTCTGTTTCACCGTGCGCAAGCTGATCGGGTCAAATGACCTGCCGGA
GTACGATTTGAAGGAGGAGGCGGGGCAGGCTGGCCCGATCCTAGTCATGCGCTACCGCAACCTGATCGAG
GGCGAAGCATCCGCCGGTTCCTAATGTACGGAGCAGATGCTAGGGCAAATTGCCCTAGCAGGGGAAAAAG
GTCGAAAAGGTCTCTTTCCTGTGGATAGCACGTACATTGGGAACCCAAAGCCGTACATTGGGAACCGGAA
CCCGTACATTGGGAACCCAAAGCCGTACATTGGGAACCGGTCACACATGTAAGTGACTGATATAAAAGAG
AAAAAAGGCGATTTTTCCGCCTAAAACTCTTTAAAACTTATTAAAACTCTTAAAACCCGCCTGGCCTGTG
CATAACTGTCTGGCCAGCGCACAGCCGAAGAGCTGCAAAAAGCGCCTACCCTTCGGTCGCTGCGCTCCCT
ACGCCCCGCCGCTTCGCGTCGGCCTATCGCGGCCGCTGGCCGCTCAAAAATGGCTGGCCTACGGCCAGGC
AATCTACCAGGGCGCGGACAAGCCGCGCCGTCGCCACTCGACCGCCGGCGCCCACATCAAGGCACCCTGC
CTCGCGCGTTTCGGTGATGACGGTGAAAACCTCTGACACATGCAGCTCCCGGAGACGGTCACAGCTTGTC
TGTAAGCGGATGCCGGGAGCAGACAAGCCCGTCAGGGCGCGTCAGCGGGTGTTGGCGGGTGTCGGGGCGC
AGCCATGACCCAGTCACGTAGCGATAGCGGAGTGTATACTGGCTTAACTATGCGGCATCAGAGCAGATTG
TACTGAGAGTGCACCATATGCGGTGTGAAATACCGCACAGATGCGTAAGGAGAAAATACCGCATCAGGCG
CTCTTCCGCTTCCTCGCTCACTGACTCGCTGCGCTCGGTCGTTCGGCTGCGGCGAGCGGTATCAGCTCAC
TCAAAGGCGGTAATACGGTTATCCACAGAATCAGGGGATAACGCAGGAAAGAACATGTGAGCAAAAGGCC
AGCAAAAGGCCAGGAACCGTAAAAAGGCCGCGTTGCTGGCGTTTTTCCATAGGCTCCGCCCCCCTGACGA
GCATCACAAAAATCGACGCTCAAGTCAGAGGTGGCGAAACCCGACAGGACTATAAAGATACCAGGCGTTT
CCCCCTGGAAGCTCCCTCGTGCGCTCTCCTGTTCCGACCCTGCCGCTTACCGGATACCTGTCCGCCTTTC
TCCCTTCGGGAAGCGTGGCGCTTTCTCATAGCTCACGCTGTAGGTATCTCAGTTCGGTGTAGGTCGTTCG
CTCCAAGCTGGGCTGTGTGCACGAACCCCCCGTTCAGCCCGACCGCTGCGCCTTATCCGGTAACTATCGT
CTTGAGTCCAACCCGGTAAGACACGACTTATCGCCACTGGCAGCAGCCACTGGTAACAGGATTAGCAGAG
CGAGGTATGTAGGCGGTGCTACAGAGTTCTTGAAGTGGTGGCCTAACTACGGCTACACTAGAAGGACAGT
ATTTGGTATCTGCGCTCTGCTGAAGCCAGTTACCTTCGGAAAAAGAGTTGGTAGCTCTTGATCCGGCAAA
CAAACCACCGCTGGTAGCGGTGGTTTTTTTGTTTGCAAGCAGCAGATTACGCGCAGAAAAAAAGGATCTC
AAGAAGATCCTTTGATCTTTTCTACGGGGTCTGACGCTCAGTGGAACGAAAACTCACGTTAAGGGATTTT
GGTCATGCATGATATATCTCCCAATTTGTGTAGGGCTTATTATGCACGCTTAAAAATAATAAAAGCAGAC
TTGACCTGATAGTTTGGCTGTGAGCAATTATGTGCTTAGTGCATCTAACGCTTGAGTTAAGCCGCGCCGC
GAAGCGGCGTCGGCTTGAACGAATTTCTAGCTAGACATTATTTGCCGACTACCTTGGTGATCTCGCCTTT
CACGTAGTGGACAAATTCTTCCAACTGATCTGCGCGCGAGGCCAAGCGATCTTCTTCTTGTCCAAGATAA
GCCTGTCTAGCTTCAAGTATGACGGGCTGATACTGGGCCGGCAGGCGCTCCATTGCCCAGTCGGCAGCGA
CATCCTTCGGCGCGATTTTGCCGGTTACTGCGCTGTACCAAATGCGGGACAACGTAAGCACTACATTTCG
CTCATCGCCAGCCCAGTCGGGCGGCGAGTTCCATAGCGTTAAGGTTTCATTTAGCGCCTCAAATAGATCC
TGTTCAGGAACCGGATCAAAGAGTTCCTCCGCCGCTGGACCTACCAAGGCAACGCTATGTTCTCTTGCTT
TTGTCAGCAAGATAGCCAGATCAATGTCGATCGTGGCTGGCTCGAAGATACCTGCAAGAATGTCATTGCG
CTGCCATTCTCCAAATTGCAGTTCGCGCTTAGCTGGATAACGCCACGGAATGATGTCGTCGTGCACAACA
ATGGTGACTTCTACAGCGCGGAGAATCTCGCTCTCTCCAGGGGAAGCCGAAGTTTCCAAAAGGTCGTTGA
TCAAAGCTCGCCGCGTTGTTTCATCAAGCCTTACGGTCACCGTAACCAGCAAATCAATATCACTGTGTGG
CTTCAGGCCGCCATCCACTGCGGAGCCGTACAAATGTACGGCCAGCAACGTCGGTTCGAGATGGCGCTCG
ATGACGCCAACTACCTCTGATAGTTGAGTCGATACTTCGGCGATCACCGCTTCCCCCATGATGTTTAACT
TTGTTTTAGGGCGACTGCCCTGCTGCGTAACATCGTTGCTGCTCCATAACATCAAACATCGACCCACGGC
GTAACGCGCTTGCTGCTTGGATGCCCGAGGCATAGACTGTACCCCAAAAAAACAGTCATAACAAGCCATG
AAAACCGCCACTGCGCCGTTACCACCGCTGCGTTCGGTCAAGGTTCTGGACCAGTTGCGTGAGCGCATAC
GCTACTTGCATTACAGCTTACGAACCGAACAGGCTTATGTCCACTGGGTTCGTGCCCGAATTGATCACAG
GCAGCAACGCTCTGTCATCGTTACAATCAACATGCTACCCTCCGCGAGATCATCCGTGTTTCAAACCCGG
CAGCTTAGTTGCCGTTCTTCCGAATAGCATCGGTAACATGAGCAAAGTCTGCCGCCTTACAACGGCTCTC
CCGCTGACGCCGTCCCGGACTGATGGGCTGCCTGTATCGAGTGGTGATTTTGTGCCGAGCTGCCGGTCGG
GGAGCTGTTGGCTGGCTGGTGGCAGGATATATTGTGGTGTAAACAAATTGACGCTTAGACAACTTAATAA
CACATTGCGGACGTTTTTAATGTACTGAATTAACGCCGAATTGAATTATCAGCTTGCATGCCGGTCGATC
TAGTAACATAGATGACACCGCGCGCGATAATTTATCCTAGTTTGCGCGCTATATTTTGTTTTCTATCGCG
TATTAAATGTATAATTGCGGGACTCTAATCATAAAAACCCATCTCATAAATAACGTCATGCATTACATGT
TAATTATTACATGCTTAACGTAATTCAACAGAAATTATATGATAATCATCGCAAGACCGGCAACAGGATT
CAATCTTAAGAAACTTTATTGCCAAATGTTTGAACGATCTGCTTGACTCTAGGGGTCATCAGATTTCGGT
GACGGGCAGGACCGGACGGGGCGGCACCGGCAGGCTGAAGTCCAGCTGCCAGAAACCCACGTCATGCCAG
TTCCCGTGCTTGAAGCCGGCCGCCCGCAGCATGCCGCGGGGGGCATATCCGAGCGCCTCGTGCATGCGCA
CGCTCGGGTCGTTGGGCAGCCCGATGACAGCGACCACGCTCTTGAAGCCCTGTGCCTCCAGGGACTTCAG
AAGGTGGGTGTAGAGCGTGGAGCCCAGTCCCGTCCGCTGGTGGCGGGGGGAGACGTACACGGTCGACTCG
GCCGTCCAGTCGTAGGCGTTGCGTGCCTTCCAGGGACCCGCGTAGGCGATGCCGGCGACCTCGCCGTCCA
CCTCGGCGACGAGCCAGGGATAGCGCTCCCGCAGACGGACGAGGTCGTCCGTCCACTCCTGCGGTTCCTG
CGGCTCGGTACGGAAGTTGACCGTGCTTGTCTCGATGTAGTGGTTGACGATGGTGCAGACCGCCGGCATG
TCCGCCTCGGTGGCACGGCGGATGTCGGCCGGGCGTCGTTCTGGGCTCATGGTAGATCCCCTCGATCGAG
TTGAGAGTGAATATGAGACTCTAATTGGATACCGAGGGGAATTTATGGAACGTCAGTGGAGCATTTTTGA
CAAGAAATATTTGCTAGCTGATAGTGACCTTAGGCGACTTTTGAACGCGCAATAATGGTTTCTGACGTAT
GTGCTTAGCTCATTAAACTCCAGAAACCCGCGGCTCAGTGGCTCCTTCAACGTTGCGGTTCTGTCAGTTC
CAAACGTAAAACGGCTTGTCCCGCGTCATCGGCGGGGGTCATAACGTGACTCCCTTAATTCTCCGCTCAT
GATCGATAATT
